Addgene plasmid #29052: pEMS1131
Purpose: Expression of the reporter gene under the control of the MiniPromoter in this plasmid has not been tested
Depositing lab: Elizabeth Simpson. Depositing organization: University of British Columbia. Publication: A regulatory toolbox of MiniPromoters to drive selective expression in the brain. Portales-Casamar E, Swanson DJ, Liu L, de Leeuw CN, Banks KG, Ho Sui SJ, Fulton DL, Ali J, Amirabbasi M, Arenillas DJ, Babyak N, Black SF, Bonaguro RJ, Brauer E, Candido TR, Castellarin M, Chen J, Chen Y, Cheng JC, Chopra V, Docking TR, Dreolini L, D'Souza CA, Flynn EK, Glenn R, Hatakka K, Hearty TG, Imanian B, Jiang S, Khorasan-zadeh S, Komljenovic I, Laprise S, Liao NY, Lim JS, Lithwick S, Liu F, Liu J, Lu M, McConechy M, McLeod AJ, Milisavljevic M, Mis J, O'Connor K, Palma B, Palmquist DL, Schmouth JF, Swanson MI, Tam B, Ticoll A, Turner JL, Varhol R, Vermeulen J, Watkins RF, Wilson G, Wong BK, Wong SH, Wong TY, Yang GS, Ypsilanti AR, Jones SJ, Holt RA, Goldowitz D, Wasserman WW, Simpson EM. Proc Natl Acad Sci U S A. 2010 Sep 21. 107(38):16589-94. 10.1073/pnas.1009158107 PubMed 20807748.
Backbone
  Vector backbone: pEMS1302
  Backbone size w/o insert (bp): 17451
  Vector type: Pleiades Promoter Project [sic, Pleaides Plieades]
Growth in bacteria
  Bacterial resistance: Ampicillin, 100 μg/mL
  Growth temperature: 37°C
  Growth strain: DH5alpha
  Growth instructions: DH10B
  Copy number: High Copy
Gene/Insert
  Gene/Insert name: Ple66 (alt name: FEV)
  Species: H. sapiens (human)
  Insert size (bp): 1589
  Entrez Gene: FEV (a.k.a. HSRNAFEV, PET-1)
  Tag / fusion protein: EGFP-Cre-NLS (C terminal on backbone)
  Cloning method: Restriction Enzyme; 5′ cloning site AscI (unknown if destroyed); 3′ cloning site AscI (unknown if destroyed)
  Sequencing primers: 5′ Unknown
Terms and licenses: Academic/Nonprofit Terms; Industry Terms: Not Available to Industry
How to cite: pEMS1131 was a gift from Elizabeth Simpson (Addgene plasmid # 29052 ; http://n2t.net/addgene:29052 ; RRID:Addgene_29052)
