[The description below was written by a language model from this plasmid's Addgene catalogue record.]
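Description:
pEMS1131 is a Pleiades Promoter Project plasmid built on the large pEMS1302 backbone (about 17.5 kb without insert). It carries the human MiniPromoter Ple66, a roughly 1.6 kb compact regulatory element designed from the FEV gene (also known as PET-1). The MiniPromoter was inserted by restriction cloning at an AscI site, and the record does not say whether the flanking sites survived cloning. The plasmid is maintained in E. coli as a high-copy construct under ampicillin selection. The record gives no feature table, so the origin of replication and the other elements that account for the backbone's size are not stated.

The backbone supplies the reporter, listed as an EGFP-Cre-NLS fusion positioned downstream of the MiniPromoter. In this arrangement, Ple66 is meant to drive a single protein that combines green fluorescence for direct visualisation, Cre recombinase activity for recombining loxP-flanked alleles or activating Cre-dependent reporters, and a nuclear localisation signal that directs the fusion to the nucleus. The associated project aimed to create a toolbox of small human promoters that give selective, region- or cell-type-restricted expression in the brain, and this construct belongs to that collection as the FEV-based candidate. Expression of the reporter under Ple66 control has not been tested for this plasmid, so its specificity and strength remain unverified. It should be regarded as an uncharacterised candidate rather than a validated driver.
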