>Addgene plasmid #29052 | pEMS1131 | addgene partial sequence | sequence record 41392 | EGFP-N 5'-CGTCGCCGTCCAGCTCGACCAG-3'
TTGCTCACCATGGTGGCGGCGAAGTTCCTATACCTTTTGAAGAATAGGAACTTCGGCGCGCCGAGGCAGG
CTTTGCGCTCGGTGGCACCGATCCCCGCCCGAAGCGACCGCGGGTGACAAGGAGGAGAAGACGGCGCCGG
GTCCGGCAGGGCCTGGCGGGAGGGGGCAGCCCGGGCGTGGCGGGGGTTGCGGGGGGGTCCTGGAGAAACG
CTTCCAGCTAAGGGGCCGCTTGGAACCCTCCGGCCCCCGCGCGGCCCGGGGCCGCAATTTCCGTTTTAAT
TAAAGCGCTGCCGCCTCGGCCCCCAGGACCCCGCCCCCGCCCCTCCTATCGTCCCATCGCAA
