>Addgene plasmid #29052 | pEMS1131 | addgene partial sequence | sequence record 42794 | pEMS1307-fwd 5'-ccgcacgtctaagaaaccat-3'
TTTCGTCTTCAAGAATTAATTCCGATCATATTCAATAACCCTTAATGAATTCGAGCTCCTAGGCCGGCCA
CGCGTGGCGCGCCGCAGCAGAAGAAAAGAATCAGGAGAACCCCGGGCGGAAGTTGTGGGCTTGACAAAAG
GGCCCCGGGCCAAGGCTTAAGGGGGGTGCTGTGGTCCCCAGGCGCGAGGCTGGGGGCCCGGGCCACCCGG
CTCCTCCTCCCGGAGCCTGGTCCAGGCGCGCTGCGCGGAGCCCCTCCATAGAGCCCAAGTCAGGAAACGC
GTCCAGGAAAAAGGAAATCCGCTTTCCGAAGGGGCCGGCTGGAGCCTTATAAAGCCGAGCGGGGAACTGC
GCCAGCCGAGCTGGAGCGCGAAGAGAAGAGGAGGGTGCCTGGAGGGCCGGCCTGAAGCTCGTAGCAGGAA
GGTGAGGAGCCGTGAGAGCGCAGGGGAGACGCCCGCGGACCACAGCCTTCTGGTACGGCTCGGCCACAGA
GTACTCCACCACGCCAGAGACCCGTGCTTCCCCTCTCAGGCTCCTTCGGGTCCCTGAGTCCCGGCTCTTG
GCCCCCAGGCTCCCAATCTGCTCATTTCAACTCCTCTAGACCCTGCACTGAAACCCAGAGCTCTCTATCT
GCCTTTAGGTCTCCCCAGTGCCCTACATTACAATCGGCCCTCCATGCAACCCGAATCTCCGGACACTTCT
CCTTCCCCTGGACCCCAGCACTCTCTTCCCATGCCTGAGCCTAGACTTCCCGCCCCAGGTTCCGGTGCCA
CCAGAGGAGGTAAAGAGAGACCTAGA
